Addgene plasmid #125781: pLKO.1-puro-shWRN1
Purpose: constitutive expression of a short-hairpin RNA targeting human WRN
Depositing lab: Francisca Vazquez. Depositing organization: Broad Institute. Publication: WRN helicase is a synthetic lethal target in microsatellite unstable cancers. Chan EM, Shibue T, McFarland JM, Gaeta B, Ghandi M, Dumont N, Gonzalez A, McPartlan JS, Li T, Zhang Y, Bin Liu J, Lazaro JB, Gu P, Piett CG, Apffel A, Ali SO, Deasy R, Keskula P, Ng RWS, Roberts EA, Reznichenko E, Leung L, Alimova M, Schenone M, Islam M, Maruvka YE, Liu Y, Roper J, Raghavan S, Giannakis M, Tseng YY, Nagel ZD, D'Andrea A, Root DE, Boehm JS, Getz G, Chang S, Golub TR, Tsherniak A, Vazquez F, Bass AJ. Nature. 2019 Apr 10. pii: 10.1038/s41586-019-1102-x. doi: 10.1038/s41586-019-1102-x. PubMed 30971823.
Backbone
  Vector backbone: pLKO.1-puro
  Backbone size w/o insert (bp): 8901
  Vector type: RNAi
  Selectable markers: Puromycin
Growth in bacteria
  Bacterial resistance: Ampicillin, 100 μg/mL
  Growth temperature: 30°C
  Growth strain: NEB Stable
  Copy number: High Copy
Gene/Insert
  Gene/Insert name: shWRN1
  gRNA/shRNA sequence: CAGCACTGCCAATGGTTCCAA
  Species: H. sapiens (human)
  Insert size (bp): 58
  Entrez Gene: WRN (a.k.a. RECQ3, RECQL2, RECQL3)
  Cloning method: Restriction Enzyme; 5′ cloning site AgeI (destroyed during cloning); 3′ cloning site EcoRI (not destroyed)
  Sequencing primers: 5′ NA
Terms and licenses: Academic/Nonprofit Terms; Industry Terms: Not Available to Industry
Depositor comments: Please visit https://www.biorxiv.org/content/10.1101/502070v1 for BioRxiv preprint.
How to cite: pLKO.1-puro-shWRN1 was a gift from Francisca Vazquez (Addgene plasmid # 125781 ; http://n2t.net/addgene:125781 ; RRID:Addgene_125781)
