[The description below was written by a language model from this plasmid's Addgene catalogue record and pLannotate feature annotations shown in this document.]
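Description:
pLKO.1-puro-shWRN1 is a lentiviral RNAi plasmid built on the pLKO.1-puro backbone for constitutive expression of a short hairpin RNA against human WRN, the RecQ-family Werner syndrome helicase. The 58 bp hairpin insert was cloned between AgeI (destroyed in the process) and EcoRI, immediately downstream of the human U6 promoter, so RNA polymerase III transcribes the hairpin, which the cell then processes into an siRNA directed at WRN mRNA. The hairpin itself is not annotated as a feature, but it fits the gap between the U6 promoter and the cPPT/CTS element. A separate cassette, in which the human PGK promoter drives puromycin N-acetyltransferase, allows selection of transduced mammalian cells.

The transfer cassette has a third-generation, self-inactivating design. An RSV promoter fused to a truncated HIV-1 5' LTR drives production of the genomic RNA, followed by the Ψ packaging signal with a gag fragment, the Rev response element for nuclear export, and the cPPT/CTS. A ΔU3 3' LTR disables LTR promoter activity after integration. Packaging functions are absent and must be supplied in trans. Outside the LTRs are an SV40 poly(A) signal and origin, an f1 origin, residual lac and T3/T7 elements, an ampicillin resistance gene and a high-copy ColE1/pUC-type origin for propagation in E. coli.

Both sequence records, one from the depositor and one from repository sequencing, are 7,084 nt and show the same features with different start points. This is shorter than the 8,901 bp listed for the backbone without insert, and the record does not explain the difference. The construct was deposited with a study identifying WRN as a synthetic lethal target in microsatellite-unstable cancers, consistent with use for stable WRN knockdown in human cells.
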