Features (pLannotate 1.2.2; 25 found; start..end, strand, type, name):
    587..670     +  CDS            nef (fragment): NEF_HV1Z2 - Experimental evidence at protein level: Swiss-Prot protein existence level 1. Extracellular Nef protein targets CD4(+) T-lymphocytes for apoptosis by interacting with CXCR4 surface receptors. From Human immunodeficiency virus type 1 group M subtype D (isolate Z2/CDC-Z34) (HIV-1).
    672..905     +  LTR            3' LTR (ΔU3): self-inactivating 3' long terminal repeat (LTR) from HIV-1
    977..1098    +  polyA_signal   SV40 poly(A) signal: SV40 polyadenylation signal
   1138..1273    +  rep_origin     SV40 ori: SV40 origin of replication
   1294..1312    -  promoter       T7 promoter: promoter for bacteriophage T7 RNA polymerase
   1320..1475    +  CDS            lacZα (fragment): LacZα fragment of β-galactosidase; lacZ fragment
   1480..1908    +  rep_origin     f1 ori (sequence partly withheld): f1 bacteriophage origin of replication; arrow indicates direction of (+) strand synthesis
   1961..2065    +  promoter       AmpR promoter: bla
   2066..2926    +  CDS            AmpR: β-lactamase; bla; confers resistance to ampicillin, carbenicillin, and related antibiotics
   3097..3685    +  rep_origin     ori: high-copy-number ColE1/pMB1/pBR322/pUC origin of replication
   3868..3960    +  CDS            lacI (fragment): lac repressor; lacI; The lac repressor binds to the lac operator to inhibit transcription in E. coli. This inhibition can be relieved by adding lactose or isopropyl-β-D-thiogalactopyranoside (IPTG).
   3973..3994    +  protein_bind   CAP binding site: CAP binding activates transcription in the presence of cAMP. E. coli catabolite activator protein
   4009..4039    +  promoter       lac promoter: promoter for the E. coli lac operon
   4047..4063    +  protein_bind   lac operator: The lac repressor binds to the lac operator to inhibit transcription in E. coli. This inhibition can be relieved by adding lactose or isopropyl-β-D-thiogalactopyranoside (IPTG). lac repressor encoded by lacI
   4108..4126    +  promoter       T3 promoter: promoter for bacteriophage T3 RNA polymerase
   4154..4380    +  promoter       RSV promoter: Rous sarcoma virus enhancer/promoter
   4381..4561    +  LTR            5' LTR (truncated): truncated 5' long terminal repeat (LTR) from HIV-1
   4608..4733    +  misc_feature   HIV-1 Ψ: packaging signal of human immunodeficiency virus type 1
   4717..5080    +  CDS            HIV-1 gag (fragment): gag protein from human immunodeficiency virus 1; gag
   5226..5459    +  misc_feature   RRE: The Rev response element (RRE) of HIV-1 allows for Rev-dependent mRNA export from the nucleus to the cytoplasm.
   5836..5936    +  CDS            Rev (fragment): human immunodeficiency virus 1 (HIV-1) Rev protein; rev; enhances nuclear export of unspliced and incompletely spliced viral mRNAs
   5986..6226    +  promoter       U6 promoter: RNA polymerase III promoter for human U6 snRNA
   6331..6448    +  misc_feature   cPPT/CTS: central polypurine tract and central termination sequence of HIV-1
   6507..7007    +  promoter       hPGK promoter: human phosphoglycerate kinase 1 promoter
   7029..544     +  CDS            PuroR (across the origin): puromycin N-acetyltransferase; pac from Streptomyces alboniger; confers resistance to puromycin
>Addgene plasmid #125781 | pLKO.1-puro-shWRN1 | depositor full sequence | sequence record 240814 | Full Sequence
CGTACGCACCCTCGCCGCCGCGTTCGCCGACTACCCCGCCACGCGCCACACCGTCGATCCGGACCGCCAC
ATCGAGCGGGTCACCGAGCTGCAAGAACTCTTCCTCACGCGCGTCGGGCTCGACATCGGCAAGGTGTGGG
TCGCGGACGACGGCGCCGCGGTGGCGGTCTGGACCACGCCGGAGAGCGTCGAAGCGGGGGCGGTGTTCGC
CGAGATCGGCCCGCGCATGGCCGAGTTGAGCGGTTCCCGGCTGGCCGCGCAGCAACAGATGGAAGGCCTC
CTGGCGCCGCACCGGCCCAAGGAGCCCGCGTGGTTCCTGGCCACCGTCGGCGTCTCGCCCGACCACCAGG
GCAAGGGTCTGGGCAGCGCCGTCGTGCTCCCCGGAGTGGAGGCGGCCGAGCGCGCCGGGGTGCCCGCCTT
CCTGGAGACCTCCGCGCCCCGCAACCTCCCCTTCTACGAGCGGCTCGGCTTCACCGTCACCGCCGACGTC
GAGGTGCCCGAAGGACCGCGCACCTGGTGCATGACCCGCAAGCCCGGTGCCTGACGCCCGCCCCACGACC
CGCAGCGCCCGACCGAAAGGAGCGCACGACCCCATGCATCGGTACCTTTAAGACCAATGACTTACAAGGC
AGCTGTAGATCTTAGCCACTTTTTAAAAGAAAAGGGGGGACTGGAAGGGCTAATTCACTCCCAACGAAGA
CAAGATCTGCTTTTTGCTTGTACTGGGTCTCTCTGGTTAGACCAGATCTGAGCCTGGGAGCTCTCTGGCT
AACTAGGGAACCCACTGCTTAAGCCTCAATAAAGCTTGCCTTGAGTGCTTCAAGTAGTGTGTGCCCGTCT
GTTGTGTGACTCTGGTAACTAGAGATCCCTCAGACCCTTTTAGTCAGTGTGGAAAATCTCTAGCAGTAGT
AGTTCATGTCATCTTATTATTCAGTATTTATAACTTGCAAAGAAATGAATATCAGAGAGTGAGAGGAACT
TGTTTATTGCAGCTTATAATGGTTACAAATAAAGCAATAGCATCACAAATTTCACAAATAAAGCATTTTT
TTCACTGCATTCTAGTTGTGGTTTGTCCAAACTCATCAATGTATCTTATCATGTCTGGCTCTAGCTATCC
CGCCCCTAACTCCGCCCATCCCGCCCCTAACTCCGCCCAGTTCCGCCCATTCTCCGCCCCATGGCTGACT
AATTTTTTTTATTTATGCAGAGGCCGAGGCCGCCTCGGCCTCTGAGCTATTCCAGAAGTAGTGAGGAGGC
TTTTTTGGAGGCCTAGGGACGTACCCAATTCGCCCTATAGTGAGTCGTATTACGCGCGCTCACTGGCCGT
CGTTTTACAACGTCGTGACTGGGAAAACCCTGGCGTTACCCAACTTAATCGCCTTGCAGCACATCCCCCT
TTCGCCAGCTGGCGTAATAGCGAAGAGGCCCGCACCGATCGCCCTTCCCAACAGTTGCGCAGCCTGAATG
GCGAATGGG
[124 nt withheld, positions 1480-1603]
C
[91 nt withheld, positions 1605-1695]
A
[49 nt withheld, positions 1697-1745]
CCTTTGACGTTGGAGTCCACGTTCTTT
[37 nt withheld, positions 1773-1809]
ACCCTATCTCGGTCTATTCTTTTGATTTATAAGGGATTTTGCCGATTTCGGCCTATTGGTTAAAAAATGA
GCTGATTTAACAAAAATTTAACGCGAATTTTAACAAAATATTAACGCTTACAATTTAGGTGGCACTTTTC
GGGGAAATGTGCGCGGAACCCCTATTTGTTTATTTTTCTAAATACATTCAAATATGTATCCGCTCATGAG
ACAATAACCCTGATAAATGCTTCAATAATATTGAAAAAGGAAGAGTATGAGTATTCAACATTTCCGTGTC
GCCCTTATTCCCTTTTTTGCGGCATTTTGCCTTCCTGTTTTTGCTCACCCAGAAACGCTGGTGAAAGTAA
AAGATGCTGAAGATCAGTTGGGTGCACGAGTGGGTTACATCGAACTGGATCTCAACAGCGGTAAGATCCT
TGAGAGTTTTCGCCCCGAAGAACGTTTTCCAATGATGAGCACTTTTAAAGTTCTGCTATGTGGCGCGGTA
TTATCCCGTATTGACGCCGGGCAAGAGCAACTCGGTCGCCGCATACACTATTCTCAGAATGACTTGGTTG
AGTACTCACCAGTCACAGAAAAGCATCTTACGGATGGCATGACAGTAAGAGAATTATGCAGTGCTGCCAT
AACCATGAGTGATAACACTGCGGCCAACTTACTTCTGACAACGATCGGAGGACCGAAGGAGCTAACCGCT
TTTTTGCACAACATGGGGGATCATGTAACTCGCCTTGATCGTTGGGAACCGGAGCTGAATGAAGCCATAC
CAAACGACGAGCGTGACACCACGATGCCTGTAGCAATGGCAACAACGTTGCGCAAACTATTAACTGGCGA
ACTACTTACTCTAGCTTCCCGGCAACAATTAATAGACTGGATGGAGGCGGATAAAGTTGCAGGACCACTT
CTGCGCTCGGCCCTTCCGGCTGGCTGGTTTATTGCTGATAAATCTGGAGCCGGTGAGCGTGGGTCTCGCG
GTATCATTGCAGCACTGGGGCCAGATGGTAAGCCCTCCCGTATCGTAGTTATCTACACGACGGGGAGTCA
GGCAACTATGGATGAACGAAATAGACAGATCGCTGAGATAGGTGCCTCACTGATTAAGCATTGGTAACTG
TCAGACCAAGTTTACTCATATATACTTTAGATTGATTTAAAACTTCATTTTTAATTTAAAAGGATCTAGG
TGAAGATCCTTTTTGATAATCTCATGACCAAAATCCCTTAACGTGAGTTTTCGTTCCACTGAGCGTCAGA
CCCCGTAGAAAAGATCAAAGGATCTTCTTGAGATCCTTTTTTTCTGCGCGTAATCTGCTGCTTGCAAACA
AAAAAACCACCGCTACCAGCGGTGGTTTGTTTGCCGGATCAAGAGCTACCAACTCTTTTTCCGAAGGTAA
CTGGCTTCAGCAGAGCGCAGATACCAAATACTGTTCTTCTAGTGTAGCCGTAGTTAGGCCACCACTTCAA
GAACTCTGTAGCACCGCCTACATACCTCGCTCTGCTAATCCTGTTACCAGTGGCTGCTGCCAGTGGCGAT
AAGTCGTGTCTTACCGGGTTGGACTCAAGACGATAGTTACCGGATAAGGCGCAGCGGTCGGGCTGAACGG
GGGGTTCGTGCACACAGCCCAGCTTGGAGCGAACGACCTACACCGAACTGAGATACCTACAGCGTGAGCT
ATGAGAAAGCGCCACGCTTCCCGAAGGGAGAAAGGCGGACAGGTATCCGGTAAGCGGCAGGGTCGGAACA
GGAGAGCGCACGAGGGAGCTTCCAGGGGGAAACGCCTGGTATCTTTATAGTCCTGTCGGGTTTCGCCACC
TCTGACTTGAGCGTCGATTTTTGTGATGCTCGTCAGGGGGGCGGAGCCTATGGAAAAACGCCAGCAACGC
GGCCTTTTTACGGTTCCTGGCCTTTTGCTGGCCTTTTGCTCACATGTTCTTTCCTGCGTTATCCCCTGAT
TCTGTGGATAACCGTATTACCGCCTTTGAGTGAGCTGATACCGCTCGCCGCAGCCGAACGACCGAGCGCA
GCGAGTCAGTGAGCGAGGAAGCGGAAGAGCGCCCAATACGCAAACCGCCTCTCCCCGCGCGTTGGCCGAT
TCATTAATGCAGCTGGCACGACAGGTTTCCCGACTGGAAAGCGGGCAGTGAGCGCAACGCAATTAATGTG
AGTTAGCTCACTCATTAGGCACCCCAGGCTTTACACTTTATGCTTCCGGCTCGTATGTTGTGTGGAATTG
TGAGCGGATAACAATTTCACACAGGAAACAGCTATGACCATGATTACGCCAAGCGCGCAATTAACCCTCA
CTAAAGGGAACAAAAGCTGGAGCTGCAAGCTTAATGTAGTCTTATGCAATACTCTTGTAGTCTTGCAACA
TGGTAACGATGAGTTAGCAACATGCCTTACAAGGAGAGAAAAAGCACCGTGCATGCCGATTGGTGGAAGT
AAGGTGGTACGATCGTGCCTTATTAGGAAGGCAACAGACGGGTCTGACATGGATTGGACGAACCACTGAA
TTGCCGCATTGCAGAGATATTGTATTTAAGTGCCTAGCTCGATACATAAACGGGTCTCTCTGGTTAGACC
AGATCTGAGCCTGGGAGCTCTCTGGCTAACTAGGGAACCCACTGCTTAAGCCTCAATAAAGCTTGCCTTG
AGTGCTTCAAGTAGTGTGTGCCCGTCTGTTGTGTGACTCTGGTAACTAGAGATCCCTCAGACCCTTTTAG
TCAGTGTGGAAAATCTCTAGCAGTGGCGCCCGAACAGGGACTTGAAAGCGAAAGGGAAACCAGAGGAGCT
CTCTCGACGCAGGACTCGGCTTGCTGAAGCGCGCACGGCAAGAGGCGAGGGGCGGCGACTGGTGAGTACG
CCAAAAATTTTGACTAGCGGAGGCTAGAAGGAGAGAGATGGGTGCGAGAGCGTCAGTATTAAGCGGGGGA
GAATTAGATCGCGATGGGAAAAAATTCGGTTAAGGCCAGGGGGAAAGAAAAAATATAAATTAAAACATAT
AGTATGGGCAAGCAGGGAGCTAGAACGATTCGCAGTTAATCCTGGCCTGTTAGAAACATCAGAAGGCTGT
AGACAAATACTGGGACAGCTACAACCATCCCTTCAGACAGGATCAGAAGAACTTAGATCATTATATAATA
CAGTAGCAACCCTCTATTGTGTGCATCAAAGGATAGAGATAAAAGACACCAAGGAAGCTTTAGACAAGAT
AGAGGAAGAGCAAAACAAAAGTAAGACCACCGCACAGCAAGCGGCCGCTGATCTTCAGACCTGGAGGAGG
AGATATGAGGGACAATTGGAGAAGTGAATTATATAAATATAAAGTAGTAAAAATTGAACCATTAGGAGTA
GCACCCACCAAGGCAAAGAGAAGAGTGGTGCAGAGAGAAAAAAGAGCAGTGGGAATAGGAGCTTTGTTCC
TTGGGTTCTTGGGAGCAGCAGGAAGCACTATGGGCGCAGCGTCAATGACGCTGACGGTACAGGCCAGACA
ATTATTGTCTGGTATAGTGCAGCAGCAGAACAATTTGCTGAGGGCTATTGAGGCGCAACAGCATCTGTTG
CAACTCACAGTCTGGGGCATCAAGCAGCTCCAGGCAAGAATCCTGGCTGTGGAAAGATACCTAAAGGATC
AACAGCTCCTGGGGATTTGGGGTTGCTCTGGAAAACTCATTTGCACCACTGCTGTGCCTTGGAATGCTAG
TTGGAGTAATAAATCTCTGGAACAGATTTGGAATCACACGACCTGGATGGAGTGGGACAGAGAAATTAAC
AATTACACAAGCTTAATACACTCCTTAATTGAAGAATCGCAAAACCAGCAAGAAAAGAATGAACAAGAAT
TATTGGAATTAGATAAATGGGCAAGTTTGTGGAATTGGTTTAACATAACAAATTGGCTGTGGTATATAAA
ATTATTCATAATGATAGTAGGAGGCTTGGTAGGTTTAAGAATAGTTTTTGCTGTACTTTCTATAGTGAAT
AGAGTTAGGCAGGGATATTCACCATTATCGTTTCAGACCCACCTCCCAACCCCGAGGGGACCCGACAGGC
CCGAAGGAATAGAAGAAGAAGGTGGAGAGAGAGACAGAGACAGATCCATTCGATTAGTGAACGGATCTCG
ACGGTATCGATCACGAGACTAGCCTCGAGCGGCCGCCCCCTTCACCGAGGGCCTATTTCCCATGATTCCT
TCATATTTGCATATACGATACAAGGCTGTTAGAGAGATAATTGGAATTAATTTGACTGTAAACACAAAGA
TATTAGTACAAAATACGTGACGTAGAAAGTAATAATTTCTTGGGTAGTTTGCAGTTTTAAAATTATGTTT
TAAAATGGACTATCATATGCTTACCGTAACTTGAAAGTATTTCGATTTCTTGGCTTTATATATCTTGTGG
AAAGGACGAAACACCGGCAGCACTGCCAATGGTTCCAACTCGAGTTGGAACCATTGGCAGTGCTGTTTTT
GAATTCTCGACCTCGAGACAAATGGCAGTATTCATCCACAATTTTAAAAGAAAAGGGGGGATTGGGGGGT
ACAGTGCAGGGGAAAGAATAGTAGACATAATAGCAACAGACATACAAACTAAAGAATTACAAAAACAAAT
TACAAAAATTCAAAATTTTCGGGTTTATTACAGGGACAGCAGAGATCCACTTTGGCCGCGGCTCGAGGGG
GCCCGGGTTGCGCCTTTTCCAAGGCAGCCCTGGGTTTGCGCAGGGACGCGGCTGCTCTGGGCGTGGTTCC
GGGAAACGCAGCGGCGCCGACCCTGGGTCTCGCACATTCTTCACGTCCGTTCGCAGCGTCACCCGGATCT
TCGCCGCTACCCTTGTGGGCCCCCCGGCGACGCTTCCTGCTCCGCCCCTAAGTCGGGAAGGTTCCTTGCG
GTTCGCGGCGTGCCGGACGTGACAAACGGAAGCCGCACGTCTCACTAGTACCCTCGCAGACGGACAGCGC
CAGGGAGCAATGGCAGCGCGCCGACCGCGATGGGCTGTGGCCAATAGCGGCTGCTCAGCAGGGCGCGCCG
AGAGCAGCGGCCGGGAAGGGGCGGTGCGGGAGGCGGGGTGTGGGGCGGTAGTGTGGGCCCTGTTCCTGCC
CGCGCGGTGTTCCGCATTCTGCAAGCCTCCGGAGCGCACGTCGGCAGTCGGCTCCCTCGTTGACCGAATC
ACCGACCTCTCTCCCCAGGGGGATCCACCGGAGCTTACCATGACCGAGTACAAGCCCACGGTGCGCCTCG
CCACCCGCGACGACGTCCCCAGGGC
