Features (pLannotate 1.2.2; 25 found; start..end, strand, type, name):
     87..108     +  protein_bind   CAP binding site: CAP binding activates transcription in the presence of cAMP. E. coli catabolite activator protein
    123..153     +  promoter       lac promoter: promoter for the E. coli lac operon
    161..177     +  protein_bind   lac operator: The lac repressor binds to the lac operator to inhibit transcription in E. coli. This inhibition can be relieved by adding lactose or isopropyl-β-D-thiogalactopyranoside (IPTG). lac repressor encoded by lacI
    222..240     +  promoter       T3 promoter: promoter for bacteriophage T3 RNA polymerase
    268..494     +  promoter       RSV promoter: Rous sarcoma virus enhancer/promoter
    495..675     +  LTR            5' LTR (truncated): truncated 5' long terminal repeat (LTR) from HIV-1
    722..847     +  misc_feature   HIV-1 Ψ: packaging signal of human immunodeficiency virus type 1
    831..1194    +  CDS            HIV-1 gag (fragment): gag protein from human immunodeficiency virus 1; gag
   1340..1573    +  misc_feature   RRE: The Rev response element (RRE) of HIV-1 allows for Rev-dependent mRNA export from the nucleus to the cytoplasm.
   1950..2050    +  CDS            Rev (fragment): human immunodeficiency virus 1 (HIV-1) Rev protein; rev; enhances nuclear export of unspliced and incompletely spliced viral mRNAs
   2100..2340    +  promoter       U6 promoter: RNA polymerase III promoter for human U6 snRNA
   2445..2562    +  misc_feature   cPPT/CTS: central polypurine tract and central termination sequence of HIV-1
   2611..3121    +  promoter       hPGK promoter: human phosphoglycerate kinase 1 promoter
   3143..3742    +  CDS            PuroR: puromycin N-acetyltransferase; pac from Streptomyces alboniger; confers resistance to puromycin
   3785..3868    +  CDS            nef (fragment): NEF_HV1Z2 - Experimental evidence at protein level: Swiss-Prot protein existence level 1. Extracellular Nef protein targets CD4(+) T-lymphocytes for apoptosis by interacting with CXCR4 surface receptors. From Human immunodeficiency virus type 1 group M subtype D (isolate Z2/CDC-Z34) (HIV-1).
   3870..4103    +  LTR            3' LTR (ΔU3): self-inactivating 3' long terminal repeat (LTR) from HIV-1
   4175..4296    +  polyA_signal   SV40 poly(A) signal: SV40 polyadenylation signal
   4336..4471    +  rep_origin     SV40 ori: SV40 origin of replication
   4492..4510    -  promoter       T7 promoter: promoter for bacteriophage T7 RNA polymerase
   4518..4673    +  CDS            lacZα (fragment): LacZα fragment of β-galactosidase; lacZ fragment
   4678..5106    +  rep_origin     f1 ori (sequence partly withheld): f1 bacteriophage origin of replication; arrow indicates direction of (+) strand synthesis
   5159..5263    +  promoter       AmpR promoter: bla
   5264..6124    +  CDS            AmpR: β-lactamase; bla; confers resistance to ampicillin, carbenicillin, and related antibiotics
   6295..6883    +  rep_origin     ori: high-copy-number ColE1/pMB1/pBR322/pUC origin of replication
   7066..74      +  CDS            lacI (fragment) (across the origin): lac repressor; lacI; The lac repressor binds to the lac operator to inhibit transcription in E. coli. This inhibition can be relieved by adding lactose or isopropyl-β-D-thiogalactopyranoside (IPTG).
>Addgene plasmid #125781 | pLKO.1-puro-shWRN1 | addgene full sequence | sequence record 245579 | Addgene NGS Result
CCTCTCCCCGCGCGTTGGCCGATTCATTAATGCAGCTGGCACGACAGGTTTCCCGACTGGAAAGCGGGCA
GTGAGCGCAACGCAATTAATGTGAGTTAGCTCACTCATTAGGCACCCCAGGCTTTACACTTTATGCTTCC
GGCTCGTATGTTGTGTGGAATTGTGAGCGGATAACAATTTCACACAGGAAACAGCTATGACCATGATTAC
GCCAAGCGCGCAATTAACCCTCACTAAAGGGAACAAAAGCTGGAGCTGCAAGCTTAATGTAGTCTTATGC
AATACTCTTGTAGTCTTGCAACATGGTAACGATGAGTTAGCAACATGCCTTACAAGGAGAGAAAAAGCAC
CGTGCATGCCGATTGGTGGAAGTAAGGTGGTACGATCGTGCCTTATTAGGAAGGCAACAGACGGGTCTGA
CATGGATTGGACGAACCACTGAATTGCCGCATTGCAGAGATATTGTATTTAAGTGCCTAGCTCGATACAT
AAACGGGTCTCTCTGGTTAGACCAGATCTGAGCCTGGGAGCTCTCTGGCTAACTAGGGAACCCACTGCTT
AAGCCTCAATAAAGCTTGCCTTGAGTGCTTCAAGTAGTGTGTGCCCGTCTGTTGTGTGACTCTGGTAACT
AGAGATCCCTCAGACCCTTTTAGTCAGTGTGGAAAATCTCTAGCAGTGGCGCCCGAACAGGGACTTGAAA
GCGAAAGGGAAACCAGAGGAGCTCTCTCGACGCAGGACTCGGCTTGCTGAAGCGCGCACGGCAAGAGGCG
AGGGGCGGCGACTGGTGAGTACGCCAAAAATTTTGACTAGCGGAGGCTAGAAGGAGAGAGATGGGTGCGA
GAGCGTCAGTATTAAGCGGGGGAGAATTAGATCGCGATGGGAAAAAATTCGGTTAAGGCCAGGGGGAAAG
AAAAAATATAAATTAAAACATATAGTATGGGCAAGCAGGGAGCTAGAACGATTCGCAGTTAATCCTGGCC
TGTTAGAAACATCAGAAGGCTGTAGACAAATACTGGGACAGCTACAACCATCCCTTCAGACAGGATCAGA
AGAACTTAGATCATTATATAATACAGTAGCAACCCTCTATTGTGTGCATCAAAGGATAGAGATAAAAGAC
ACCAAGGAAGCTTTAGACAAGATAGAGGAAGAGCAAAACAAAAGTAAGACCACCGCACAGCAAGCGGCCG
CTGATCTTCAGACCTGGAGGAGGAGATATGAGGGACAATTGGAGAAGTGAATTATATAAATATAAAGTAG
TAAAAATTGAACCATTAGGAGTAGCACCCACCAAGGCAAAGAGAAGAGTGGTGCAGAGAGAAAAAAGAGC
AGTGGGAATAGGAGCTTTGTTCCTTGGGTTCTTGGGAGCAGCAGGAAGCACTATGGGCGCAGCGTCAATG
ACGCTGACGGTACAGGCCAGACAATTATTGTCTGGTATAGTGCAGCAGCAGAACAATTTGCTGAGGGCTA
TTGAGGCGCAACAGCATCTGTTGCAACTCACAGTCTGGGGCATCAAGCAGCTCCAGGCAAGAATCCTGGC
TGTGGAAAGATACCTAAAGGATCAACAGCTCCTGGGGATTTGGGGTTGCTCTGGAAAACTCATTTGCACC
ACTGCTGTGCCTTGGAATGCTAGTTGGAGTAATAAATCTCTGGAACAGATTTGGAATCACACGACCTGGA
TGGAGTGGGACAGAGAAATTAACAATTACACAAGCTTAATACACTCCTTAATTGAAGAATCGCAAAACCA
GCAAGAAAAGAATGAACAAGAATTATTGGAATTAGATAAATGGGCAAGTTTGTGGAATTGGTTTAACATA
ACAAATTGGCTGTGGTATATAAAATTATTCATAATGATAGTAGGAGGCTTGGTAGGTTTAAGAATAGTTT
TTGCTGTACTTTCTATAGTGAATAGAGTTAGGCAGGGATATTCACCATTATCGTTTCAGACCCACCTCCC
AACCCCGAGGGGACCCGACAGGCCCGAAGGAATAGAAGAAGAAGGTGGAGAGAGAGACAGAGACAGATCC
ATTCGATTAGTGAACGGATCTCGACGGTATCGATCACGAGACTAGCCTCGAGCGGCCGCCCCCTTCACCG
AGGGCCTATTTCCCATGATTCCTTCATATTTGCATATACGATACAAGGCTGTTAGAGAGATAATTGGAAT
TAATTTGACTGTAAACACAAAGATATTAGTACAAAATACGTGACGTAGAAAGTAATAATTTCTTGGGTAG
TTTGCAGTTTTAAAATTATGTTTTAAAATGGACTATCATATGCTTACCGTAACTTGAAAGTATTTCGATT
TCTTGGCTTTATATATCTTGTGGAAAGGACGAAACACCGGCAGCACTGCCAATGGTTCCAACTCGAGTTG
GAACCATTGGCAGTGCTGTTTTTGAATTCTCGACCTCGAGACAAATGGCAGTATTCATCCACAATTTTAA
AAGAAAAGGGGGGATTGGGGGGTACAGTGCAGGGGAAAGAATAGTAGACATAATAGCAACAGACATACAA
ACTAAAGAATTACAAAAACAAATTACAAAAATTCAAAATTTTCGGGTTTATTACAGGGACAGCAGAGATC
CACTTTGGCCGCGGCTCGAGGGGGTTGGGGTTGCGCCTTTTCCAAGGCAGCCCTGGGTTTGCGCAGGGAC
GCGGCTGCTCTGGGCGTGGTTCCGGGAAACGCAGCGGCGCCGACCCTGGGTCTCGCACATTCTTCACGTC
CGTTCGCAGCGTCACCCGGATCTTCGCCGCTACCCTTGTGGGCCCCCCGGCGACGCTTCCTGCTCCGCCC
CTAAGTCGGGAAGGTTCCTTGCGGTTCGCGGCGTGCCGGACGTGACAAACGGAAGCCGCACGTCTCACTA
GTACCCTCGCAGACGGACAGCGCCAGGGAGCAATGGCAGCGCGCCGACCGCGATGGGCTGTGGCCAATAG
CGGCTGCTCAGCAGGGCGCGCCGAGAGCAGCGGCCGGGAAGGGGCGGTGCGGGAGGCGGGGTGTGGGGCG
GTAGTGTGGGCCCTGTTCCTGCCCGCGCGGTGTTCCGCATTCTGCAAGCCTCCGGAGCGCACGTCGGCAG
TCGGCTCCCTCGTTGACCGAATCACCGACCTCTCTCCCCAGGGGGATCCACCGGAGCTTACCATGACCGA
GTACAAGCCCACGGTGCGCCTCGCCACCCGCGACGACGTCCCCAGGGCCGTACGCACCCTCGCCGCCGCG
TTCGCCGACTACCCCGCCACGCGCCACACCGTCGATCCGGACCGCCACATCGAGCGGGTCACCGAGCTGC
AAGAACTCTTCCTCACGCGCGTCGGGCTCGACATCGGCAAGGTGTGGGTCGCGGACGACGGCGCCGCGGT
GGCGGTCTGGACCACGCCGGAGAGCGTCGAAGCGGGGGCGGTGTTCGCCGAGATCGGCCCGCGCATGGCC
GAGTTGAGCGGTTCCCGGCTGGCCGCGCAGCAACAGATGGAAGGCCTCCTGGCGCCGCACCGGCCCAAGG
AGCCCGCGTGGTTCCTGGCCACCGTCGGCGTCTCGCCCGACCACCAGGGCAAGGGTCTGGGCAGCGCCGT
CGTGCTCCCCGGAGTGGAGGCGGCCGAGCGCGCCGGGGTGCCCGCCTTCCTGGAGACCTCCGCGCCCCGC
AACCTCCCCTTCTACGAGCGGCTCGGCTTCACCGTCACCGCCGACGTCGAGGTGCCCGAAGGACCGCGCA
CCTGGTGCATGACCCGCAAGCCCGGTGCCTGACGCCCGCCCCACGACCCGCAGCGCCCGACCGAAAGGAG
CGCACGACCCCATGCATCGGTACCTTTAAGACCAATGACTTACAAGGCAGCTGTAGATCTTAGCCACTTT
TTAAAAGAAAAGGGGGGACTGGAAGGGCTAATTCACTCCCAACGAAGACAAGATCTGCTTTTTGCTTGTA
CTGGGTCTCTCTGGTTAGACCAGATCTGAGCCTGGGAGCTCTCTGGCTAACTAGGGAACCCACTGCTTAA
GCCTCAATAAAGCTTGCCTTGAGTGCTTCAAGTAGTGTGTGCCCGTCTGTTGTGTGACTCTGGTAACTAG
AGATCCCTCAGACCCTTTTAGTCAGTGTGGAAAATCTCTAGCAGTAGTAGTTCATGTCATCTTATTATTC
AGTATTTATAACTTGCAAAGAAATGAATATCAGAGAGTGAGAGGAACTTGTTTATTGCAGCTTATAATGG
TTACAAATAAAGCAATAGCATCACAAATTTCACAAATAAAGCATTTTTTTCACTGCATTCTAGTTGTGGT
TTGTCCAAACTCATCAATGTATCTTATCATGTCTGGCTCTAGCTATCCCGCCCCTAACTCCGCCCATCCC
GCCCCTAACTCCGCCCAGTTCCGCCCATTCTCCGCCCCATGGCTGACTAATTTTTTTTATTTATGCAGAG
GCCGAGGCCGCCTCGGCCTCTGAGCTATTCCAGAAGTAGTGAGGAGGCTTTTTTGGAGGCCTAGGGACGT
ACCCAATTCGCCCTATAGTGAGTCGTATTACGCGCGCTCACTGGCCGTCGTTTTACAACGTCGTGACTGG
GAAAACCCTGGCGTTACCCAACTTAATCGCCTTGCAGCACATCCCCCTTTCGCCAGCTGGCGTAATAGCG
AAGAGGCCCGCACCGATCGCCCTTCCCAACAGTTGCGCAGCCTGAATGGCGAATGGG
[124 nt withheld, positions 4678-4801]
C
[91 nt withheld, positions 4803-4893]
A
[49 nt withheld, positions 4895-4943]
CCTTTGACGTTGGAGTCCACGTTCTTT
[37 nt withheld, positions 4971-5007]
ACCCTATCTCGGTCTATTCTTTTGATTTATAAGGGATTTTGCCGATTTCGGCCTATTGGTTAAAAAATGA
GCTGATTTAACAAAAATTTAACGCGAATTTTAACAAAATATTAACGCTTACAATTTAGGTGGCACTTTTC
GGGGAAATGTGCGCGGAACCCCTATTTGTTTATTTTTCTAAATACATTCAAATATGTATCCGCTCATGAG
ACAATAACCCTGATAAATGCTTCAATAATATTGAAAAAGGAAGAGTATGAGTATTCAACATTTCCGTGTC
GCCCTTATTCCCTTTTTTGCGGCATTTTGCCTTCCTGTTTTTGCTCACCCAGAAACGCTGGTGAAAGTAA
AAGATGCTGAAGATCAGTTGGGTGCACGAGTGGGTTACATCGAACTGGATCTCAACAGCGGTAAGATCCT
TGAGAGTTTTCGCCCCGAAGAACGTTTTCCAATGATGAGCACTTTTAAAGTTCTGCTATGTGGCGCGGTA
TTATCCCGTATTGACGCCGGGCAAGAGCAACTCGGTCGCCGCATACACTATTCTCAGAATGACTTGGTTG
AGTACTCACCAGTCACAGAAAAGCATCTTACGGATGGCATGACAGTAAGAGAATTATGCAGTGCTGCCAT
AACCATGAGTGATAACACTGCGGCCAACTTACTTCTGACAACGATCGGAGGACCGAAGGAGCTAACCGCT
TTTTTGCACAACATGGGGGATCATGTAACTCGCCTTGATCGTTGGGAACCGGAGCTGAATGAAGCCATAC
CAAACGACGAGCGTGACACCACGATGCCTGTAGCAATGGCAACAACGTTGCGCAAACTATTAACTGGCGA
ACTACTTACTCTAGCTTCCCGGCAACAATTAATAGACTGGATGGAGGCGGATAAAGTTGCAGGACCACTT
CTGCGCTCGGCCCTTCCGGCTGGCTGGTTTATTGCTGATAAATCTGGAGCCGGTGAGCGTGGGTCTCGCG
GTATCATTGCAGCACTGGGGCCAGATGGTAAGCCCTCCCGTATCGTAGTTATCTACACGACGGGGAGTCA
GGCAACTATGGATGAACGAAATAGACAGATCGCTGAGATAGGTGCCTCACTGATTAAGCATTGGTAACTG
TCAGACCAAGTTTACTCATATATACTTTAGATTGATTTAAAACTTCATTTTTAATTTAAAAGGATCTAGG
TGAAGATCCTTTTTGATAATCTCATGACCAAAATCCCTTAACGTGAGTTTTCGTTCCACTGAGCGTCAGA
CCCCGTAGAAAAGATCAAAGGATCTTCTTGAGATCCTTTTTTTCTGCGCGTAATCTGCTGCTTGCAAACA
AAAAAACCACCGCTACCAGCGGTGGTTTGTTTGCCGGATCAAGAGCTACCAACTCTTTTTCCGAAGGTAA
CTGGCTTCAGCAGAGCGCAGATACCAAATACTGTTCTTCTAGTGTAGCCGTAGTTAGGCCACCACTTCAA
GAACTCTGTAGCACCGCCTACATACCTCGCTCTGCTAATCCTGTTACCAGTGGCTGCTGCCAGTGGCGAT
AAGTCGTGTCTTACCGGGTTGGACTCAAGACGATAGTTACCGGATAAGGCGCAGCGGTCGGGCTGAACGG
GGGGTTCGTGCACACAGCCCAGCTTGGAGCGAACGACCTACACCGAACTGAGATACCTACAGCGTGAGCT
ATGAGAAAGCGCCACGCTTCCCGAAGGGAGAAAGGCGGACAGGTATCCGGTAAGCGGCAGGGTCGGAACA
GGAGAGCGCACGAGGGAGCTTCCAGGGGGAAACGCCTGGTATCTTTATAGTCCTGTCGGGTTTCGCCACC
TCTGACTTGAGCGTCGATTTTTGTGATGCTCGTCAGGGGGGCGGAGCCTATGGAAAAACGCCAGCAACGC
GGCCTTTTTACGGTTCCTGGCCTTTTGCTGGCCTTTTGCTCACATGTTCTTTCCTGCGTTATCCCCTGAT
TCTGTGGATAACCGTATTACCGCCTTTGAGTGAGCTGATACCGCTCGCCGCAGCCGAACGACCGAGCGCA
GCGAGTCAGTGAGCGAGGAAGCGGAAGAGCGCCCAATACGCAAACCG
